>Addgene plasmid #197519 | pEPSW0CM0025 | addgene full sequence | sequence record 387300 | Addgene NGS Result
ATATGGACAACTTCTTCGCCCCCGTTTTCACCATGGGCAAATATTATACGCAAGGCGACAAGGTGCTGAT
GCCGCTGGCGATTCAGGTTCATCATGCCGTTTGTGATGGCTTCCATGTCGGCAGAATGCTTAATGAATTA
CAACAGTACTGCGATGAGTGGCAGGGCGGGGCGTAATTTGATATCGAGCTCGCTTGGACTCCTGTTGATA
GATCCAGTAATGACCTCAGAACTCCATCTGGATTTGTTCAGAACGCTCGGTTGCCGCCGGGCGTTTTTTA
TTGGTGAGAATCCAAGCCTCGAGCTGTCAGACCAAGTTTACTCATATATACTTTAGATTGATTTAAAACT
TCATTTTTAATTTAAAAGGATCTAGGTGAAGATCCTTTTTGATAATCTCATGACCAAAATCCCTTAACGT
GAGTTTTCGTTCCACTGAGCGTCAGACCCCGTAGAAAAGATCAAAGGATCTTCTTGAGATCCTTTTTTTC
TGCGCGTAATCTGCTGCTTGCAAACAAAAAAACCACCGCTACCAGCGGTGGTTTGTTTGCCGGATCAAGA
GCTACCAACTCTTTTTCCGAAGGTAACTGGCTTCAGCAGAGCGCAGATACCAAATACTGTTCTTCTAGTG
TAGCCGTAGTTAGGCCACCACTTCAAGAACTCTGTAGCACCGCCTACATACCTCGCTCTGCTAATCCTGT
TACCAGTGGCTGCTGCCAGTGGCGATAAGTCGTGTCTTACCGGGTTGGACTCAAGACGATAGTTACCGGA
TAAGGCGCAGCGGTCGGGCTGAACGGGGGGTTCGTGCACACAGCCCAGCTTGGAGCGAACGACCTACACC
GAACTGAGATACCTACAGCGTGAGCTATGAGAAAGCGCCACGCTTCCCGAAGGGAGAAAGGCGGACAGGT
ATCCGGTAAGCGGCAGGGTCGGAACAGGAGAGCGCACGAGGGAGCTTCCAGGGGGAAACGCCTGGTATCT
TTATAGTCCTGTCGGGTTTCGCCACCTCTGACTTGAGCGTCGATTTTTGTGATGCTCGTCAGGGGGGCGG
AGCCTGTGGAAAAACGCCAGCAACGCGGCCTTTTTACGGTTCCTGGCCTTTTGCTGGCCTTTTGCTCACA
TGTTCTTTCCTGCGTTATCCCCTGATTCTGTGGATAACCGTATTACCGCCTTTGAGTGAGCTGATACCGC
TCGCCGCAGCCGAACGACCGAGCGCAGCGAGTCAGTGAGCGAGGAAGCCTGCATAACGCGAAGTAATCTT
TTCGGTTTTAAAGAAAAAGGGCAGGGTGGTGACACCTTGCCCTTTTTTGCCGGACTGCAGGGTCTCAGGA
GCCTATAAAATCCCTAATGAGCACATCAACCTTGAATCTTCTCTAATAAACCTTTTTTCCAAACACGCAC
TAAACCAAAAATTAACATCTCAAGAGGAAACCATTTAAAAAAAAAACAGAGTTAGATTAAGATCAACAAA
TATAGTTGAAAAGAACATATGTTAAGCAACATTACCATAAATTCATAATTAGTAGTGATTAAAACTTAAG
AATACTAAAGTATGAATATGAAAATTGTTGTATTTTTTTGTAGTATGTAATATGCGGAAACTTGGATGTT
ATCCTATTCATTGAAATTCATATATGTATGTAGTTATCATTTTTTAAATATATTAAAAAATTAAAAAGTA
ATAATACTATAAACATTCAAATTATGAAATAAATATCTCATACTAATCACTGCTAATTTTTTTTCCAATG
TTTCTCTTTAGTATTTCTCTTTAGTATGGGAGTGACAAACTTAATATGAAATCTATCTCCCTACATGCAA
AAATCGAATCTCTTTTATTATTAATGAAGTGTATGGTCGGTGTCAATAACTAATATGTCATATTTTTTAC
AGACTGTTCAGATATGATAAAAATAGTTTTTTTCCAACCAAATGGTTGGTCTTCTGAGTGTATTTGAAAA
CGACATTGAAGAATTAATATATTTTTTTTTAATTTTAGTTTTTTATAGTACAAATATTAAAACAAACAAT
CCTACCATATCATAACATTTGTAAATAACATTTTAAGTTTTGTTTTGAGTTTTAATTAATTTTCTATGAC
AAAAAAATGAAGTCAATAGACTAAGTGAATCATATAGTATAAATAAACACAATTTAAATAGTTTCAAATA
AATTTAGAAAGAATAAAACAAATAGAAATCAGAAGGTGTCTGTTTCCTCCTCGCAACATACGATCAAAGA
GAAACAACTTGACCCTTTACATTGCTCAAGAGCTCATCTCTTCCCTCTACAAAAATGGCCGCACGTCTCC
AACCTTCTCCCAACTCCTTCTTCCGCCATCATCAATGTGAGACCGAATTCCAGAAATCATCCTTAGCGAA
AGCTAAGGATTTTTTTTATCTGAAATTCTGCCTCGTGATACGCCTATTTTTATAGGTTAATGTCATGATA
ATAATGGTTTCTTAGACGTCAGGTGGCACTCGAGTTGATCGGGCACGTAAGAGGTTCCAACTTTCACCAT
AATGAAATAAGATCACTACCGGGCGTATTTTTTGAGTTATCGAGATTTTCAGGAGCTAAGGAAGCTAAAA
TGGAGAAAAAAATCACTGGATATACCACCGTTGATATATCCCAATGGCATCGTAAAGAACATTTTGAGGC
ATTTCAGTCAGTTGCTCAATGTACCTATAACCAGACCGTTCAGCTGGATATTACGGCCTTTTTAAAGACC
GTAAAGAAAAATAAGCACAAGTTTTATCCGGCCTTTATTCACATTCTTGCCCGCCTGATGAATGCTCATC
CGGAATTTCGTATGGCAATGAAAGACGGTGAGCTGGTGATATGGGATAGTGTTCACCCTTGTTACACCGT
TTTCCATGAGCAAACTGAAACGTTTTCATCGCTCTGGAGTGAATACCACGACGATTTCCGGCAGTTTCTA
CACATATATTCGCAAGATGTGGCGTGTTACGGTGAAAACCTGGCCTATTTCCCTAAAGGGTTTATTGAGA
ATATGTTTTTCGTCTCAGCCAATCCCTGGGTGAGTTTCACCAGTTTTGATTTAAACGTGGCCA
Features (pLannotate 1.2.2; 6 found; start..end, strand, type, name):
    197..291     +  terminator     lambda t0 terminator: transcription terminator from phage lambda
    474..1062    +  rep_origin     ori: high-copy-number ColE1/pMB1/pBR322/pUC origin of replication
   1257..1314    -  terminator     his operon terminator: This putative transcriptin terminator from the E. coli his operon has a 2-bp deletion introduced during synthesis. Its efficiency has not been determined.
   2363..2406    +  terminator     bacterial terminator: putative bacterial transcription terminator
   2492..2589    +  promoter       cat promoter: promoter of the E. coli cat gene encoding chloramphenicol acetyltransferase
   2590..173     +  CDS            cat (across the origin): CAT_ECOLX - Experimental evidence at protein level: Swiss-Prot protein existence level 1. This enzyme is an effector of chloramphenicol resistance in bacteria. From Escherichia coli. This protein is used as a marker in many commonly used cloning vectors, such as pACYC184.
