[The description below was written by a language model from this plasmid's Addgene catalogue record and pLannotate feature annotations shown in this document.]
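Description:
pEPSW0CM0025 is a Phytobrick Level 0 part plasmid for plant synthetic biology, built in the pUAP4 universal acceptor backbone. It is a small (about 3.1 kb) bacterial cloning vector rather than an expression or plant transformation vector. It replicates in E. coli from a high-copy ColE1/pUC-type origin and is selected with chloramphenicol through a cat gene driven by its native cat promoter. The annotated features are otherwise limited to transcription terminators (lambda t0, a his operon terminator and a putative bacterial terminator). The latter two lie on either side of the unannotated region where the insert presumably sits, an arrangement that typically insulates a cloned part from read-through transcription in the host.

The payload is a promoter fragment from Arabidopsis thaliana: 936 bp upstream of the transcription start site of AtNIR1 (AT2G15620). The automated feature table does not annotate this plant sequence, so its position is inferred only from the gap between the backbone elements. The fragment was inserted using SapI sites that were destroyed during cloning. As a Level 0 part, it is intended to be released and combined with other standard parts, such as coding sequences and terminators, in Type IIS (Golden Gate-style) assemblies to build plant transcription units. However, the record does not state the specific fusion overhangs or the releasing enzyme. The associated publication concerns tuning plant promoters and assessing transcription factor–DNA interactions with a split luciferase method, which suggests that this part serves as a native promoter for such work. The record itself gives the purpose only as a Level 0 part.
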