Addgene plasmid #197519: pEPSW0CM0025
Purpose: Phytobricks Level 0 part
Depositing lab: Nicola Patron. Depositing organization: Earlham Institute. Publication: Tuning Plant Promoters Using a Simple Split Luciferase Method to Assess Transcription Factor-DNA Interactions. Cai YM, Witham S, Patron NJ. ACS Synth Biol. 2023 Nov 17;12(11):3482-3486. doi: 10.1021/acssynbio.3c00094. Epub 2023 Oct 19. PubMed 37856867.
Backbone
  Vector backbone: pUAP4
  Vector type: Synthetic Biology
Growth in bacteria
  Bacterial resistance: Chloramphenicol, 25 μg/mL
  Growth temperature: 37°C
  Growth strain: DH5alpha
  Copy number: High Copy
Gene/Insert
  Gene/Insert name: AtNIR1 (AT2G15620) 936 bp upstream of TSS
  Species: A. thaliana (mustard weed)
  Cloning method: Restriction Enzyme; 5′ cloning site SapI (destroyed during cloning); 3′ cloning site SapI (destroyed during cloning)
Terms and licenses: Academic/Nonprofit Terms; Industry Terms: Not Available to Industry
Depositor comments: Please visit https://doi.org/10.1101/2023.02.13.528283 for bioRxiv preprint.
How to cite: pEPSW0CM0025 was a gift from Nicola Patron (Addgene plasmid # 197519 ; http://n2t.net/addgene:197519 ; RRID:Addgene_197519)
